Addgene plasmid #138878: pPD068 ZF43x5-Spaced_EYFP
Purpose: EYFP reporter vector for the ZF43x5-Spaced promoter
Depositing lab: Joshua Leonard. Depositing organization: Northwestern University.
Backbone
  Vector backbone: pPD027 Reporter Template v1 (Near Spaced)
  Vector type: Mammalian Expression, Synthetic Biology
Growth in bacteria
  Bacterial resistance: Ampicillin, 100 μg/mL
  Growth temperature: 37°C
  Growth strain: DH5alpha
  Copy number: High Copy
Gene/Insert
  Gene/Insert name: ZF43x5-Spaced
  Species: Synthetic
  Promoter: ZF43x5-Spaced
  Cloning method: Restriction Enzyme; 5′ cloning site BglII (not destroyed); 3′ cloning site NheI (not destroyed)
  Sequencing primers: 5′ CGACACGGAAATGTTGAATAC; 3′ TAGAAGGCACAGTCGAGG
Terms and licenses: Academic/Nonprofit Terms; Industry Terms: Not Available to Industry
Depositor comments: Leonard Lab plasmid reference number: L1406
How to cite: pPD068 ZF43x5-Spaced_EYFP was a gift from Joshua Leonard (Addgene plasmid # 138878 ; http://n2t.net/addgene:138878 ; RRID:Addgene_138878)
