[The description below was written by a language model from this plasmid's Addgene catalogue record and pLannotate feature annotations shown in this document.]
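Description:
pPD068 ZF43x5-Spaced_EYFP is a 4.4 kb mammalian reporter plasmid for synthetic biology, built on the pPD027 Reporter Template v1 (Near Spaced) backbone. It is propagated in E. coli as a high-copy plasmid through a ColE1/pUC-type origin and selected with ampicillin through the β-lactamase gene and its native promoter. The backbone also carries an f1 phage origin and remnants of the lac promoter/operator region. Downstream of the f1 origin lies an SV40 early promoter followed by only a short fragment of a bleomycin-family resistance gene and an SV40 polyadenylation signal. From the annotation, this mammalian selection cassette appears truncated, and the record lists no mammalian selection marker.

The payload is a synthetic inducible promoter, ZF43x5-Spaced, cloned between retained BglII and NheI sites upstream of the reporter. The name suggests five spaced binding sites for a zinc-finger DNA-binding domain designated ZF43, although the feature table does not annotate these sites individually and the record does not spell out their arrangement. The annotation places a fragment of a minimal TATA-box promoter with low basal activity just upstream of the EYFP coding sequence, which is terminated by the bovine growth hormone polyadenylation signal. In this kind of design, the minimal promoter alone should give little transcription, and yellow fluorescence would rise when a matching zinc-finger transcriptional activator binds the upstream sites.

The stated purpose is to serve as the EYFP readout for the ZF43x5-Spaced promoter. This presumably means transfection into mammalian cells alongside engineered zinc-finger transcription factors to measure promoter activity and regulator performance.
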