Features (pLannotate 1.2.2; 16 found; start..end, strand, type, name):
    200..216     +  promoter       minP (fragment): minimal TATA-box promoter with low basal activity
    258..974     +  CDS            EYFP: EYFP is a basic (constitutively fluorescent) green/yellow fluorescent protein published in 1996, derived from Aequorea victoria. It is reported to be a very rapidly-maturing weak dimer with high acid sensitivity.
   1028..1252    +  polyA_signal   bGH poly(A) signal: bovine growth hormone polyadenylation signal
   1256..1277    +  promoter       SV40 promoter (fragment): SV40 enhancer and early promoter
   1298..1726    +  rep_origin     f1 ori (sequence partly withheld): f1 bacteriophage origin of replication; arrow indicates direction of (+) strand synthesis
   1731..1753    +  promoter       SV40 promoter (fragment): SV40 enhancer and early promoter
   1754..1945    +  promoter       SV40 promoter: SV40 early promoter
   1972..2070    +  CDS            ble (fragment): BLE_KLEPN - Experimental evidence at protein level: Swiss-Prot protein existence level 1. Binding protein with a strong affinity to the bleomycin family of antibiotics. Binds to CL990; an antimitotic-antibiotic compound. From Klebsiella pneumoniae.
   2065..2186    +  polyA_signal   SV40 poly(A) signal: SV40 polyadenylation signal
   2259..2275    -  protein_bind   lac operator: The lac repressor binds to the lac operator to inhibit transcription in E. coli. This inhibition can be relieved by adding lactose or isopropyl-β-D-thiogalactopyranoside (IPTG). lac repressor encoded by lacI
   2283..2313    -  promoter       lac promoter: promoter for the E. coli lac operon
   2328..2349    -  protein_bind   CAP binding site: CAP binding activates transcription in the presence of cAMP. E. coli catabolite activator protein
   2362..2454    -  CDS            lacI (fragment): lac repressor; lacI; The lac repressor binds to the lac operator to inhibit transcription in E. coli. This inhibition can be relieved by adding lactose or isopropyl-β-D-thiogalactopyranoside (IPTG).
   2637..3225    -  rep_origin     ori: high-copy-number ColE1/pMB1/pBR322/pUC origin of replication
   3396..4256    -  CDS            AmpR: β-lactamase; bla; confers resistance to ampicillin, carbenicillin, and related antibiotics
   4257..4361    -  promoter       AmpR promoter: bla
>Addgene plasmid #138878 | pPD068 ZF43x5-Spaced_EYFP | addgene full sequence | sequence record 323461 | Addgene NGS Result
CACATTTCCCCGAAAAGTGCCACCTGACGTCGACGGATCGGGAGATCTGAATTAGAGTGAGGACAATCGT
ATACAAGTAGATCCAGAGTGAGGACTACCTATAGAAGTAAGAGTGAGGACAATCGTATACAAGTAGATCC
AGAGTGAGGACTACCTATAGAAGTAAGAGTGAGGACAATCGTATACAAGTAGATCCCTCTAGAGGGTATA
TAATGGGGGCCACTAGTCTACTACCAGAGCTCATCGCTAGCGCCACCATGGTGAGCAAGGGCGAGGAGCT
GTTCACCGGGGTGGTGCCCATCCTGGTCGAGCTGGACGGCGACGTAAACGGCCACAAGTTCAGCGTGTCC
GGCGAGGGCGAGGGCGATGCCACCTACGGCAAGCTGACCCTGAAGTTCATCTGCACCACCGGCAAGCTGC
CCGTGCCCTGGCCCACCCTCGTGACCACCTTCGGCTACGGCCTGCAGTGCTTCGCCCGCTACCCCGACCA
CATGAAGCAGCACGACTTCTTCAAGTCCGCCATGCCCGAAGGCTACGTCCAGGAGCGCACCATCTTCTTC
AAGGACGACGGCAACTACAAGACCCGCGCCGAGGTGAAGTTCGAGGGCGACACCCTGGTGAACCGCATCG
AGCTGAAGGGCATCGACTTCAAGGAGGACGGCAACATCCTGGGGCACAAGCTGGAGTACAACTACAACAG
CCACAACGTCTATATCATGGCCGACAAGCAGAAGAACGGCATCAAGGTGAACTTCAAGATCCGCCACAAC
ATCGAGGACGGCAGCGTGCAGCTCGCCGACCACTACCAGCAGAACACCCCCATCGGCGACGGCCCCGTGC
TGCTGCCCGACAACCACTACCTGAGCTACCAGTCCGCCCTGAGCAAAGACCCCAACGAGAAGCGCGATCA
CATGGTCCTGCTGGAGTTCGTGACCGCCGCCGGGATCACTCTCGGCATGGACGAGCTGTACAAGTAGGCG
GCCGCTCGAGTCTAGAGGGCCCGTTTAAACCCGCTGATCAGCCTCGACTGTGCCTTCTAGTTGCCAGCCA
TCTGTTGTTTGCCCCTCCCCCGTGCCTTCCTTGACCCTGGAAGGTGCCACTCCCACTGTCCTTTCCTAAT
AAAATGAGGAAATTGCATCGCATTGTCTGAGTAGGTGTCATTCTATTCTGGGGGGTGGGGTGGGGCAGGA
CAGCAAGGGGGAGGATTGGGAAGACAATAGCAGGCATGCTGGGGATGCGGTGGGCTCTATGGCTTCTGAG
GCGGAAAGAACCAGCTGGGGCTCTAGGGGGTATCCCC
[124 nt withheld, positions 1298-1421]
C
[91 nt withheld, positions 1423-1513]
A
[49 nt withheld, positions 1515-1563]
CCTTTGACGTTGGAGTCCACGTTCTTT
[37 nt withheld, positions 1591-1627]
ACCCTATCTCGGTCTATTCTTTTGATTTATAAGGGATTTTGCCGATTTCGGCCTATTGGTTAAAAAATGA
GCTGATTTAACAAAAATTTAACGCGAATTAATTCTGTGGAATGTGTGTCAGTTAGGCTCAATTAGTCAGC
AACCATAGTCCCGCCCCTAACTCCGCCCATCCCGCCCCTAACTCCGCCCAGTTCCGCCCATTCTCCGCCC
CATGGCTGACTAATTTTTTTTATTTATGCAGAGGCCGAGGCCGCCTCTGCCTCTGAGCTATTCCAGAAGT
AGTGAGGAGGCTTTTTTGGAGGCCTAGGCTTTTGCAAAAAGCTCCCGGGAGCTTGTATATCCATTTTCGG
AGGTTGGGCTTCGGAATCGTTTTCCGGGACGCCGGCTGGATGATCCTCCAGCGCGGGGATCTCATGCTGG
AGTTCTTCGCCCACCCCAACTTGTTTATTGCAGCTTATAATGGTTACAAATAAAGCAATAGCATCACAAA
TTTCACAAATAAAGCATTTTTTTCACTGCATTCTAGTTGTGGTTTGTCCAAACTCATCAATGTATCTTAT
CATGTCTGTATACCGTCGACCTCTAGCTAGAGCTTGGCGTAATCATGGTCATAGCTGTTTCCTGTGTGAA
ATTGTTATCCGCTCACAATTCCACACAACATACGAGCCGGAAGCATAAAGTGTAAAGCCTGGGGTGCCTA
ATGAGTGAGCTAACTCACATTAATTGCGTTGCGCTCACTGCCCGCTTTCCAGTCGGGAAACCTGTCGTGC
CAGCTGCATTAATGAATCGGCCAACGCGCGGGGAGAGGCGGTTTGCGTATTGGGCGCTCTTCCGCTTCCT
CGCTCACTGACTCGCTGCGCTCGGTCGTTCGGCTGCGGCGAGCGGTATCAGCTCACTCAAAGGCGGTAAT
ACGGTTATCCACAGAATCAGGGGATAACGCAGGAAAGAACATGTGAGCAAAAGGCCAGCAAAAGGCCAGG
AACCGTAAAAAGGCCGCGTTGCTGGCGTTTTTCCATAGGCTCCGCCCCCCTGACGAGCATCACAAAAATC
GACGCTCAAGTCAGAGGTGGCGAAACCCGACAGGACTATAAAGATACCAGGCGTTTCCCCCTGGAAGCTC
CCTCGTGCGCTCTCCTGTTCCGACCCTGCCGCTTACCGGATACCTGTCCGCCTTTCTCCCTTCGGGAAGC
GTGGCGCTTTCTCATAGCTCACGCTGTAGGTATCTCAGTTCGGTGTAGGTCGTTCGCTCCAAGCTGGGCT
GTGTGCACGAACCCCCCGTTCAGCCCGACCGCTGCGCCTTATCCGGTAACTATCGTCTTGAGTCCAACCC
GGTAAGACACGACTTATCGCCACTGGCAGCAGCCACTGGTAACAGGATTAGCAGAGCGAGGTATGTAGGC
GGTGCTACAGAGTTCTTGAAGTGGTGGCCTAACTACGGCTACACTAGAAGAACAGTATTTGGTATCTGCG
CTCTGCTGAAGCCAGTTACCTTCGGAAAAAGAGTTGGTAGCTCTTGATCCGGCAAACAAACCACCGCTGG
TAGCGGTGGTTTTTTTGTTTGCAAGCAGCAGATTACGCGCAGAAAAAAAGGATCTCAAGAAGATCCTTTG
ATCTTTTCTACGGGGTCTGACGCTCAGTGGAACGAAAACTCACGTTAAGGGATTTTGGTCATGAGATTAT
CAAAAAGGATCTTCACCTAGATCCTTTTAAATTAAAAATGAAGTTTTAAATCAATCTAAAGTATATATGA
GTAAACTTGGTCTGACAGTTACCAATGCTTAATCAGTGAGGCACCTATCTCAGCGATCTGTCTATTTCGT
TCATCCATAGTTGCCTGACTCCCCGTCGTGTAGATAACTACGATACGGGAGGGCTTACCATCTGGCCCCA
GTGCTGCAATGATACCGCGAGATCCACGCTCACCGGCTCCAGATTTATCAGCAATAAACCAGCCAGCCGG
AAGGGCCGAGCGCAGAAGTGGTCCTGCAACTTTATCCGCCTCCATCCAGTCTATTAATTGTTGCCGGGAA
GCTAGAGTAAGTAGTTCGCCAGTTAATAGTTTGCGCAACGTTGTTGCCATTGCTACAGGCATCGTGGTGT
CACGCTCGTCGTTTGGTATGGCTTCATTCAGCTCCGGTTCCCAACGATCAAGGCGAGTTACATGATCCCC
CATGTTGTGCAAAAAAGCGGTTAGCTCCTTCGGTCCTCCGATCGTTGTCAGAAGTAAGTTGGCCGCAGTG
TTATCACTCATGGTTATGGCAGCACTGCATAATTCTCTTACTGTCATGCCATCCGTAAGATGCTTTTCTG
TGACTGGTGAGTACTCAACCAAGTCATTCTGAGAATAGTGTATGCGGCGACCGAGTTGCTCTTGCCCGGC
GTCAATACGGGATAATACCGCGCCACATAGCAGAACTTTAAAAGTGCTCATCATTGGAAAACGTTCTTCG
GGGCGAAAACTCTCAAGGATCTTACCGCTGTTGAGATCCAGTTCGATGTAACCCACTCGTGCACCCAACT
GATCTTCAGCATCTTTTACTTTCACCAGCGTTTCTGGGTGAGCAAAAACAGGAAGGCAAAATGCCGCAAA
AAAGGGAATAAGGGCGACACGGAAATGTTGAATACTCATACTCTTCCTTTTTCAATATTATTGAAGCATT
TATCAGGGTTATTGTCTCATGAGCGGATACATATTTGAATGTATTTAGAAAAATAAACAAATAGGGGTTC
CGCG
