>Addgene plasmid #138878 | pPD068 ZF43x5-Spaced_EYFP | depositor partial sequence | sequence record 268423 | ZF43x5-Spaced promoter
AGATCTGAATTAGAGTGAGGACAATCGTATACAAGTAGATCCAGAGTGAGGACTACCTATAGAAGTAAGA
GTGAGGACAATCGTATACAAGTAGATCCAGAGTGAGGACTACCTATAGAAGTAAGAGTGAGGACAATCGT
ATACAAGTAGATCCCTCTAGAGGGTATATAATGGGGGCCACTAGTCTACTACCAGAGCTCATCGCTAGC
